Addgene plasmid #188063: pJRoC30_VP11H
Purpose: PROSS-designed versatile peroxidase 11H
Depositing lab: Sarel Fleishman. Depositing organization: Weizmann Institute of Science. Publication: Stable and Functionally Diverse Versatile Peroxidases Designed Directly from Sequences. Barber-Zucker S, Mindel V, Garcia-Ruiz E, Weinstein JJ, Alcalde M, Fleishman SJ. J Am Chem Soc. 2022 Mar 2;144(8):3564-3571. doi: 10.1021/jacs.1c12433. Epub 2022 Feb 18. PubMed 35179866.
Backbone
  Vector backbone: pJRoC30
  Backbone manufacturer: California Institute of Technology
  Backbone size w/o insert (bp): 10461
  Total vector size (bp): 11751
  Vector type: Yeast Expression
  Selectable markers: URA3
Growth in bacteria
  Bacterial resistance: Ampicillin, 100 μg/mL
  Growth temperature: 37°C
  Growth strain: DH5alpha
  Copy number: High Copy
Gene/Insert
  Gene/Insert name: PROSS-designed versatile peroxidase from Pleurotus ostreatus (alt name: VP_11H)
  Species: Pleurotus ostreatus
  Insert size (bp): 1290
  Mutation: 38 PROSS mutations, described in publication
  GenBank ID: ASU87523.1 ASU87523.1
  Tag / fusion protein: S. cerevisiae native α-factor prepro-leader signal peptide (N terminal on insert)
Terms and licenses: Academic/Nonprofit Terms; Industry Terms: Not Available to Industry
Depositor comments: The designed VP sequence is patented. The pJRoC30 plasmid was provided to the Fleishman lab by EvoEnzyme S.L. via an MTA agreement.
How to cite: pJRoC30_VP11H was a gift from Sarel Fleishman (Addgene plasmid # 188063 ; http://n2t.net/addgene:188063 ; RRID:Addgene_188063)
