[The description below was written by a language model from this plasmid's Addgene catalogue record and pLannotate feature annotations shown in this document.]
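Description:
pJRoC30_VP11H is a yeast expression plasmid of roughly 11.75 kb built on the pJRoC30 backbone, an E. coli–Saccharomyces cerevisiae shuttle vector. In bacteria it is maintained at high copy through a ColE1/pUC-type origin and selected with ampicillin via the β-lactamase gene; an f1 origin is also present. In yeast, selection relies on the URA3 auxotrophic marker under its own promoter. Episomal maintenance comes from an extensive block of native 2μ plasmid sequence: the annotation detects 2μ origin fragments, the REP1 and REP2 partitioning genes, RAF1, two FRT sites and fragments of the FLP recombinase gene. These elements normally support stable, multicopy inheritance.

The payload is a 1,290 bp insert encoding VP_11H, a versatile peroxidase from the fungus Pleurotus ostreatus that was redesigned with the PROSS stability-design algorithm and carries 38 mutations relative to the parent sequence. Versatile peroxidases are ligninolytic enzymes that combine the substrate ranges of manganese and lignin peroxidases. The automated annotation labels the coding region as a fragment of the homologous Pleurotus eryngii enzyme, which probably reflects sequence similarity rather than a different origin. The peroxidase is fused at its N terminus to the S. cerevisiae α-factor prepro-leader, which directs the protein into the secretory pathway and is removed by Kex2 processing. Transcription is driven by the galactose-inducible GAL1 promoter and ended by the CYC1 terminator. The construct therefore serves for inducible, secreted production of the designed peroxidase in yeast, for characterising its stability and activity. The depositor notes that the designed sequence is patented and that the plasmid is not available to industry.
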