Features (pLannotate 1.2.2; 20 found; start..end, strand, type, name):
    209..475     +  CDS            α-factor secretion signal: N-terminal secretion signal from S. cerevisiae alpha-factor; MFα1; Cleavage by the Kex2 protease occurs after the dibasic KR sequence. The EA dipeptides are then removed by dipeptidyl aminopeptidase A.
    482..1495    +  CDS            vpl1 (fragment): VPL1_PLEER - Experimental evidence at protein level: Swiss-Prot protein existence level 1. A versatile ligninolytic peroxidase that combines the substrate specificity characteristics of the two other ligninolytic peroxidases, manganese peroxidase and lignin peroxidase. From Pleurotus eryngii (Boletus of the steppes).
   1532..1779    +  terminator     CYC1 terminator: S. cerevisiae CYC1; transcription terminator for CYC1
   1791..1844    -  CDS            lacI (fragment): lac repressor; lacI; The lac repressor binds to the lac operator to inhibit transcription in E. coli. This inhibition can be relieved by adding lactose or isopropyl-β-D-thiogalactopyranoside (IPTG).
   2027..2615    -  rep_origin     ori: high-copy-number ColE1/pMB1/pBR322/pUC origin of replication
   2786..3646    -  CDS            AmpR: β-lactamase; bla; confers resistance to ampicillin, carbenicillin, and related antibiotics
   3742..4545    -  CDS            URA3: orotidine-5'-phosphate decarboxylase, required for uracil biosynthesis; S. cerevisiae URA3; yeast auxotrophic marker, counterselectable with 5-fluoroorotic acid (5-FOA)
   4546..4761    -  promoter       URA3 promoter: S. cerevisiae URA3
   4773..5417    +  rep_origin     2μ ori (fragment): yeast 2μ plasmid origin of replication
   5571..6113    -  CDS            RAF1: RAF_YEAST - Experimental evidence at transcript level: Swiss-Prot protein existence level 2. Antagonizes transcriptional repression of recombinase FLP by REP1-REP2. May play a role in plasmid partitioning. From Saccharomyces cerevisiae (strain ATCC 204508 / S288c) (Baker's yeast).
   6376..7494    +  CDS            REP1: REP1_YEAST - Experimental evidence at protein level: Swiss-Prot protein existence level 1. Part of the plasmid partitioning system, which ensures the equal distribution of replicated plasmid molecules to daugther cells. The plasmids exist as well-organized plasmid foci within the nucleus that stay together throughout the cell-cycle and act as entity during segregation, effetively reducing copy number to one. Plasmid partitioning requires the proteins REP1, REP2, and a cis-acting locus STB (REP3). REP1-REP2 stably associate with CSE4-containing chromatin at STB during S-phase, marking the locus
   7661..7708    -  protein_bind   FRT: FLP-mediated recombination occurs in the 8-bp core sequence TCTAGAAA (Turan and Bode, 2011). FLP recombinase from the Saccharomyces cerevisiae 2μ plasmid
   7861..8361    -  CDS            FLP (fragment): site-specific recombinase FLP is a site-specific recombinase from Saccharomyces cerevisiae. Recombination occurs at FRT sequences.
   8442..9056    -  CDS            FLP (fragment): site-specific recombinase FLP is a site-specific recombinase from Saccharomyces cerevisiae. Recombination occurs at FRT sequences.
   9428..10315   +  CDS            REP2: REP2_YEAST - Experimental evidence at protein level: Swiss-Prot protein existence level 1. Part of the plasmid partitioning system, which ensures the equal distribution of replicated plasmid molecules to daugther cells. The plasmids exist as well-organized plasmid foci within the nucleus that stay together throughout the cell-cycle and act as entity during segregation, effetively reducing copy number to one. Plasmid partitioning requires the proteins REP1, REP2, and a cis-acting locus STB (REP3). REP1-REP2 stably associate with CSE4-containing chromatin at STB during S-phase, marking the locus
  10314..10496   +  CDS            FLP (fragment): site-specific recombinase FLP is a site-specific recombinase from Saccharomyces cerevisiae. Recombination occurs at FRT sequences.
  10649..10696   +  protein_bind   FRT: FLP-mediated recombination occurs in the 8-bp core sequence TCTAGAAA (Turan and Bode, 2011). FLP recombinase from the Saccharomyces cerevisiae 2μ plasmid
  10677..11021   +  rep_origin     2μ ori (fragment): yeast 2μ plasmid origin of replication
  11051..11479   -  rep_origin     f1 ori (sequence partly withheld): f1 bacteriophage origin of replication; arrow indicates direction of (+) strand synthesis
  11501..183     +  promoter       GAL1 promoter (across the origin): S. cerevisiae GAL1; inducible promoter, regulated by Gal4
>Addgene plasmid #188063 | pJRoC30_VP11H | addgene full sequence | sequence record 370151 | Addgene NGS Result
CTGGGGTAATTAATCAGCGAAGCGATGATTTTTGATCTATTAACAGATATATAAATGCAAAAACTGCATA
ACCACTTTAACTAATACTTTCAACATTTTCGGTTTGTATTACTTCTTATTCAAATGTAATAAAAGTATCA
ACAAAAAATTGTTAATATACCTCTATACTTTAACGTCAAGGAGAAAAAACTATAGGATCATAGGATCCAT
GAGATTTCCTTCAATTTTTACTGCTGTTTTATTCGCAGCATCCTCCGCATTAGCTGCTCCAGTCAACACT
ACAACAGAAGATGAAACGGCACAAATTCCGGCTGAAGCTGTCATCGGTTACTCAGATTTAGAAGGGGATT
TCGATGTTGCTGTTTTGCCATTTTCCAACAGCACAAATAACGGGTTATTGTTTATAAATACTACTATTGC
CAGCATTGCTGCTAAAGAAGAAGGGGTATCTCTCGAGAAAAGAGAGGCTGAAGCTGAATTCGTAACCCTT
CCTCAAAAGAGGGCAACATGTTCAGGCGGCCAGACCACTTCGAATGCTGCGTGTTGCGTCCTATTTGACT
TACGTGACGACTTGCAGAAGAATTTATTCGACGGCGGACAGTGCGGCGAGGAAGTACATGAGTCTCTTCG
TTTAACCTTCCACGATGCCATAGGCTTCAGTCCGACTAAGGGTGGCGGTGGGGCAGACGGATCAGTTCTT
ATCTTTTCAGATACCGAGTTAAACTTCCCTGCAAACTTAGGAATCGACGAAATTGTAGAAGCTCAGAAAC
CCTTCTTACAAAGGCACAATATCTCTGCTGGTGACTTAGTCCAATTTGCTGGCGCCCTTGGAGTTTCTAA
CTGTCCAGGCGCCCCACGTATCCCATTCTTCCTGGGTAGACCGCCTGCTACTGCGCCATCCCCTGACGGA
TTAGTGCCTGAGCCTTTCGACTCAGTTGATGACATCCTAGCACGTATGGCTGACGCCGGCTTTAGTCCTG
TCGAGGTTGTTTGGTTGCTGTCATCTCACACCATCGCCGCAGCTGATCACGTGGACCCTACTATTCCGGG
GACCCCTTTTGACTCAACACCGTCAATCTTCGATTCACAGTTCTTCATAGAGACACAGTTGAGAGGTACT
CTGTTCCCTGGTACTGGTGGCAACCCTGGCGAGGTTGAGAGTCCACTACCGGGCGAGATCAGACTACAGT
CTGATCACCTACTAGCTAGGGACCCTAGAACCGCCTGCGAATGGCAGTCCATGGTTGATAACATGCCGAA
GATTCAGAACCGTTTTGCTGCAACGATGCTTAAAATGAGCTTATTGGGACAGAACGTCAGGGATTTGATC
GACTGCTCCGATGTGATACCAACTCCACCACCCCTGGTCGGCACTGCACACTTGCCAGCCGGTAAAACTC
AATCTGACGTAGAGCAGGCCTGCGCAACAACTCCGTTTCCCACGATTCCTGCCGATCCTGGGCCTGTAAC
ATCGGTCCCACCGGTACCACCTAGTTGAGCGGCCGCTCGAGCATGCATCTAGAGGGCCGCATCATGTAAT
TAGTTATGTCACGCTTACATTCACGCCCTCCCCCCACATCCGCTCTAACCGAAAAGGAAGGAGTTAGACA
ACCTGAAGTCTAGGTCCCTATTTATTTTTTTATAGTTATGTTAGTATTAAGAACGTTATTTATATTTCAA
ATTTTTCTTTTTTTTCTGTACAGACGCGTGTACGCATGTAACATTATACTGAAAACCTTGCTTGAGAAGG
TTTTGGGACGCTCGAAGGCTTTAATTTGCAAGCTGCGGCCCTGCATTAATGAATCGGCCAACGCGCGGGG
AGAGGCGGTTTGCGTATTGGGCGCTCTTCCGCTTCCTCGCTCACTGACTCGCTGCGCTCGGTCGTTCGGC
TGCGGCGAGCGGTATCAGCTCACTCAAAGGCGGTAATACGGTTATCCACAGAATCAGGGGATAACGCAGG
AAAGAACATGTGAGCAAAAGGCCAGCAAAAGGCCAGGAACCGTAAAAAGGCCGCGTTGCTGGCGTTTTTC
CATAGGCTCCGCCCCCCTGACGAGCATCACAAAAATCGACGCTCAAGTCAGAGGTGGCGAAACCCGACAG
GACTATAAAGATACCAGGCGTTTCCCCCTGGAAGCTCCCTCGTGCGCTCTCCTGTTCCGACCCTGCCGCT
TACCGGATACCTGTCCGCCTTTCTCCCTTCGGGAAGCGTGGCGCTTTCTCATAGCTCACGCTGTAGGTAT
CTCAGTTCGGTGTAGGTCGTTCGCTCCAAGCTGGGCTGTGTGCACGAACCCCCCGTTCAGCCCGACCGCT
GCGCCTTATCCGGTAACTATCGTCTTGAGTCCAACCCGGTAAGACACGACTTATCGCCACTGGCAGCAGC
CACTGGTAACAGGATTAGCAGAGCGAGGTATGTAGGCGGTGCTACAGAGTTCTTGAAGTGGTGGCCTAAC
TACGGCTACACTAGAAGRACAGTATTTGGTATCTGCGCTCTGCTGAAGCCAGTTACCTTCGGAAAAAGAG
TTGGTAGCTCTTGATCCGGCAAACAAACCACCGCTGGTAGCGGTGGTTTTTTTGTTTGCAAGCAGCAGAT
TACGCGCAGAAAAAAAGGATCTCAAGAAGATCCTTTGATCTTTTCTACGGGGTCTGACGCTCAGTGGAAC
GAAAACTCACGTTAAGGGATTTTGGTCATGAGATTATCAAAAAGGATCTTCACCTAGATCCTTTTAAATT
AAAAATGAAGTTTTAAATCAATCTAAAGTATATATGAGTAAACTTGGTCTGACAGTTACCAATGCTTAAT
CAGTGAGGCACCTATCTCAGCGATCTGTCTATTTCGTTCATCCATAGTTGCCTGACTCCCCGTCGTGTAG
ATAACTACGATACGGGAGGGCTTACCATCTGGCCCCAGTGCTGCAATGATACCGCGAGACCCACGCTCAC
CGGCTCCAGATTTATCAGCAATAAACCAGCCAGCCGGAAGGGCCGAGCGCAGAAGTGGTCCTGCAACTTT
ATCCGCCTCCATCCAGTCTATTAATTGTTGCCGGGAAGCTAGAGTAAGTAGTTCGCCAGTTAATAGTTTG
CGCAACGTTGTTGCCATTGCTACAGGCATCGTGGTGTCACGCTCGTCGTTTGGTATGGCTTCATTCAGCT
CCGGTTCCCAACGATCAAGGCGAGTTACATGATCCCCCATGTTGTGCAAAAAAGCGGTTAGCTCCTTCGG
TCCTCCGATCGTTGTCAGAAGTAAGTTGGCCGCAGTGTTATCACTCATGGTTATGGCAGCACTGCATAAT
TCTCTTACTGTCATGCCATCCGTAAGATGCTTTTCTGTGACTGGTGAGTACTCAACCAAGTCATTCTGAG
AATAGTGTATGCGGCGACCGAGTTGCTCTTGCCCGGCGTCAATACGGGATAATACCGCGCCACATAGCAG
AACTTTAAAAGTGCTCATCATTGGAAAACGTTCTTCGGGGCGAAAACTCTCAAGGATCTTACCGCTGTTG
AGATCCAGTTCGATGTAACCCACTCGTGCACCCAACTGATCTTCAGCATCTTTTACTTTCACCAGCGTTT
CTGGGTGAGCAAAAACAGGAAGGCAAAATGCCGCAAAAAAGGGAATAAGGGCGACACGGAAATGTTGAAT
ACTCATACTCTTCCTTTTTCAATGGGTAATAACTGATATAATTAAATTGAAGCTCTAATTTGTGAGTTTA
GTATACATGCATTTACTTATAATACAGTTTTTTAGTTTTGCTGGCCGCATCTTCTCAAATATGCTTCCCA
GCCTGCTTTTCTGTAACGTTCACCCTCTACCTTAGCATCCCTTCCCTTTGCAAATAGTCCTCTTCCAACA
ATAATAATGTCAGATCCTGTAGAGACCACATCATCCACGGTTCTATACTGTTGACCCAATGCGTCTCCCT
TGTCATCTAAACCCACACCGGGTGTCATAATCAACCAATCGTAACCTTCATCTCTTCCACCCATGTCTCT
TTGAGCAATAAAGCCGATAACAAAATCTTTGTCGCTCTTCGCAATGTCAACAGTACCCTTAGTATATTCT
CCAGTAGATAGGGAGCCCTTGCATGACAATTCTGCTAACATCAAAAGGCCTCTAGGTTCCTTTGTTACTT
CTTCTGCCGCCTGCTTCAAACCGCTAACAATACCTGGGCCCACCACACCGTGTGCATTCGTAATGTCTGC
CCATTCTGCTATTCTGTATACACCCGCAGAGTACTGCAATTTGACTGTATTACCAATGTCAGCAAATTTT
CTGTCTTCGAAGAGTAAAAAATTGTACTTGGCGGATAATGCCTTTAGCGGCTTAACTGTGCCCTCCATGG
AAAAATCAGTCAAGATATCCACATGTGTTTTTAGTAAACAAATTTTGGGACCTAATGCTTCAACTAACTC
CAGTAATTCCTTGGTGGTACGAACATCCAATGAAGCACACAAGTTTGTTTGCTTTTCGTGCATGATATTA
AATAGCTTGGCAGCAACAGGACTAGGATGAGTAGCAGCACGTTCCTTATATGTAGCTTTCGACATGATTT
ATCTTCGTTTCCTGCAGGTTTTTGTTCTGTGCAGTTGGGTTAAGAATACTGGGCAATTTCATGTTTCTTC
AACACTACATATGCGTATATATACCAATCTAAGTCTGTGCTCCTTCCTTCGTTCTTCCTTCTGTTCGGAG
ATTACCGAATCAAAAAAATTTCAAGGAAACCGAAATCAAAAAAAAGAATAAAAAAAAAATGATGAATTGA
AAAGCTAGCAGGTACGTAGTATATAGAGACAAAATAGAAGAAACCGTTCATAATTTTCTGACCAATGAAG
AATCATCAACGCTATCACTTTCTGTTCACAAAGTATGCGCAATCCACATCGGTATAGAATATAATCGGGG
ATGCCTTTATCTTGAAAAAATGCACCCGCAGCTTCGCTAGTAATCAGTAAACGCGGGAAGTGGAGTCAGG
CTTTTTTTATGGAAGAGAAAATAGACACCAAAGTAGCCTTCTTCTAACCTTAACGGACCTACAGTGCAAA
AAGTTATCAAGAGACTGCATTATAGAGCGCACAAAGGAGAAAAAAAGTAATCTAAGATGCTTTGTTAGAA
AAATAGCGCTCTCGGGATGCATTTTTGTAGAACAAAAAAGAAGTATAGATTCTTTGTTGGTAAAATAGCG
CTCTCGCGTTGCATTTCTGTTCTGTAAAAATGCAGCTCAGATTCTTTGTTTGAAAAATTAGCGCTCTCGC
GTTGCATTTTTGTTTTACAAAAATGAAGCACAGATTCTTCGTTGGTAAAATAGCGCTTTCGCGTTGCATT
TCTGTTCTGTAAAAATGCAGCTCAGATTCTTTGTTTGAAAAATTAGCGCTCTCGCGTTGCATTTTTGTTC
TACAAAATGAAGCACAGATGCTTCGTTAACAAAGATATGCTATTGAAGTGCAAGATGGAAACGCAGAAAA
TGAACCGGGGATGCGACGTGCAAGATTACCTATGCAATAGATGCAATAGTTTCTCCAGGAACCGAAATAC
ATACATTGTCTTCCGTAAAGCGCTAGACTATATATTATTATACAGGTTCAAATATACTATCTGTTTCAGG
GAAAACTCCCAGGTTCGGATGTTCAAAATTCAATGATGGGTAACAAGTACGATCGTAAATCTGTAAAACA
GTTTGTCGGATATTAGGCTGTATCTCCTCAAAGCGTATTCGAATATCATTGAGAAGCTGCAGCGTCACAT
CGGATAATAATGATGGCAGCCATTGTAGAAGTGCCTTTTGCATTTCTAGTCTCTTTCTCGATCTAGCTAG
TTTTACTACATCGCGAAGATAGAATCTTAGATCACACTGCCTTTGCTGAGCTGGATCAATAGAGTAACAA
AAGAGTGGTAAGGCCTCGTTAAAGGACAAGGACCTGAGCGGAAGTGTATCGTACAGTAGACGGAGTATAC
TAGTATAGTCTATAGTCCGTGGAATTCTAAGTGCCAGCTTTATAACGTCATTCTCCTTACTACAGACCCG
CCTGAAAGTAGACACATCATCATCAGTAAGCTTTGACAAAAAGCATTGAGTAGCTAACTCTTCTATGCAA
TCTATAGCTGTTTTATAAGGCATTCAATGGACAGATTGAGGTTTTTGAAACATACTAGTGAAATTAGCCT
TAATCCCTTCTCGAAGTTAATCATGCATTATGGTGTAAAAAATGCAACTCGCGTTGCTCTACTTTTTCCC
GAATTTCCAAATACGCAGCTGGGGTGATTGCTCGATTTCGTAACGAAAGTTTTGTTTATAAAAACCGCGA
AAACCTTCTGTAACAGATAGATTTTTACAGCGCTGATATACAATGACATCAGCTGTAATGGAAAATAACT
GAAATATGAATGGCGAGAGACTGCTTGCTTGTATTAAGCAATGTATTATGCAGCACTTCCAACCTATGGT
GTACGATGAAAGTAGGTGTGTAATCGAGACGACAAGGGGGACTTTTCCAGTTCCTGACAATTATAAGAAA
TACAAAACGTTAGCATTTGCATTTGTTGGACATGTACTGAATACAGACGACACACCGGTAATTGAAAAAG
AACTGGATTGGCCTGATCCTGCACTAGTGTACAATACAATTGTCGATCGAATCATAAATCACCCAGAATT
ATCACAGTTTATATCGGTTGCATTTATTAGTCAGTTAAAGGCCACCATCGGAGAGGGTTTAGATATTAAT
GTAAAAGGCACGCTAAACCGCAGGGGAAAGGGTATCAGAAGGCCTAAAGGCGTATTTTTTAGATACATGG
AATCTCCATTTGTCAATACAAAGGTCACTGCATTCTTCTCTTATCTTCGAGATTATAATAAAATTGCCTC
AGAATATCACAATAATACTAAATTCATTCTCACGTTTTCATGTCAAGCATATTGGGCATCTGGCCCAAAC
TTCTCCGCCTTGAAGAATGTTATTAGGTGCTCCATAATTCATGAATACATTTCTAAGTTTGTGGAAAGAG
AACAGGATAAAGGTCATATAGGAGATCAGGAGCTACCGCCTGAAGAGGACCCTTCTCGTGAACTAAACAA
TGTACAACATGAAGTCAATAGTTTAACGGAACAAGATGCGGAGGCGGATGAAGGATTGTGGGGTGAAATA
GATTCATTATGTGAAAAATGGCAGTCTGAAGCGGAAGATCAAACTGAGGCGGAGATAATAGCCGACAGGA
TAATTGGAAATAGCCAGAGGATGGCGAACCTCAAAATTCGTCGTACAAAGTTCAAAAGTGTCTTGTATCA
TATACTAAAGGAACTAATTCAATCTCAGGGAACCGTAAAGGTTTATCGCGGTAGTAGTTTTTCACACGAT
TCGATAAAGATAAGCTTACATTATGAAGAGCAGCATATTACAGCCGTATGGGTCTACTTGACAGTAAAAT
TTGAAGAGCATTGGAAGCCTGTTGATGTAGAGGTCGAGTTTAGATGCAAGTTCAAGGAGCGAAAGGTGGA
TGGGTAGGTTATATAGGGATATAGCACAGAGATATATAGCAAAGAGATACTTTTGAGCAATGTTTGTGGA
AGCGGTATTCGCAATATTTTAGTAGCTCGTTACAGTCCGGTGCGTTTTTGGTTTTTTGAAAGTGCGTCTT
CAGAGCGCTTTTGGTTTTCAAAAGCGCTCTGAAGTTCCTATACTTTCTAGAGAATAGGAACTTCGGAATA
GGAACTTCAAAGCGTTTCCGAAAACGAGCGCTTCCGAAAATGCAACGCGAGCTGCGCACATACAGCTCAC
TGTTCACGTCGCACCTATATCTGCGTGTTGCCTGTATATATATATACATGAGAAGAACGGCATAGTGCGT
GTTTATGCTTAAATGCGTACTTATATGCGTCTATTTATGTAGGATGAAAGGTAGTCTAGTACCTCCTGTG
ATATTATCCCATTCCATGCGGGGTATCGTATGCTTCCTTCAGCACTACCCTTTAGCTGTTCTATATGCTG
CCACTCCTCAATTGGATTAGTCTCATCCTTCAATGCTATCATTTCCTTTGATATTGGATCATATGCATAG
TACCGAGAAACTAGTGCGAAGTAGTGATCAGGTATTGCTGTTATCTGATGAGTATACGTTGTCCTGGCCA
CGGCAGAAGCACGCTTATCGCTCCAATTTCCCACAACATTAGTCAACTCCGTTAGGCCCTTCATTGAAAG
AAATGAGGTCATCAAATGTCTTCCAATGTGAGATTTTGGGCCATTTTTTATAGCAAAGATTGAATAAGGC
GCATTTTTCTTCAAAGCTTTATTGTACGATCTGACTAAGTTATCTTTTAATAATTGGTATTCCTGTTTAT
TGCTTGAAGAATTGCCGGTCCTATTTACWCGWWKTAKRWSTGSYTMMKAAYKCYTSWMWWWKTCWYYSWM
AYWWAMMASTGGATYRWTMCTMCCMSWTRCKYWTWWKGRAYTAATTTRRMTKATTWCGGMTCAACGTTCT
TAATATCGCTGAATCTTCCACAATTGATGAAAGTAGCTAGGAAGAGGAATTGGTATAAAGTTTTTGTTTT
TGTAAATCTCGAAGTATACTCAAACGAATTTAGTATTTTCTCAGTGATCTCCCAGATGCTTTCACCCTCA
CTTAGAAGTGCTTTAAGCATTTTTTTACTGTGGCTATTTCCCTTATCTGCTTCTTCCGATGATTCGAACT
GTAATTGCAAACTACTTACAATATCAGTGATATCAGATTGATGTTTTTGTCCATAGTAAGGAATAATTGT
AAATTCCCAAGCAGGAATCAATTTCTTTAATGAGGCTTCCAGAATTGTTGCTTTTTGCGTCTTGTATTTA
AACTGGAGTGATTTATTGACAATATCGAAACTCAGCGAATTGCTTATGATAGTATTATAGCTCATGAATG
TGGCTCTCTTGATTGCTGTTCCGTTATGTGTAATCATCCAACATAAATAGGTTAGTTCAGCAGCACATAA
TGCTATTTTCTCACCTGAAGGTCTTTCAAACCTTTCCACAAACTGACGAACAAGCACCTTAGGTGGTGTT
TTACATAATATATCAAATTGTGGCATGCTTAGCGCCGATCTTGTGTGCAATTGATATCTAGTTTCAACTA
CTCTATTTATCTTGTATCTTGCAGTATTCAAACACGCTAACTCGAAAAACTAACTTTAATTGTCCTGTTT
GTCTCGCGTTCTTTCGAAAAATGCACCGGCCGCGCATTATTTGTACTGCGAAAATAATTGGTACTGCGGT
ATCTTCATTTCATATTTTAAAAATGCACCTTTGCTGCTTTTCCTTAATTTTTAGACGGCCCGCAGGTTCG
TTTTGCGGTACTATCTTGTGATAAAAAGTTGTTTTGACATGTGATCTGCACAGATTTTATAATGTAATAA
GCAAGAATACATTATCAAACGAACAATACTGGTAAAAGAAAACCAAAATGGACGACATTGAAACAGCCAA
GAATCTGACGGTAAAAGCACGTACAGCTTATAGCGTCTGGGATGTATGTCGGCTGTTTATTGAAATGATT
GCTCCTGATGTAGATATTGATATAGAGAGTAAACGTAAGTCTGATGAGCTACTCTTTCCAGGATATGTCA
TAAGGCCCATGGAATCTCTCACAACCGGTAGGCCGTATGGTCTTGATTCTAGCGCAGAAGATTCCAGCGT
ATCTTCTGACTCCAGTGCTGAGGTAATTTTGCCTGCTGCGAAGATGGTTAAGGAAAGGTTTGATTCGATT
GGAAATGGTATGCTCTCTTCACAAGAAGCAAGTCAGGCTGCCATAGATTTGATGCTACAGAATAACAAGC
TGTTAGACAATAGAAAGCAACTATACAAATCTATTGCTATAATAATAGGAAGATTGCCCGAGAAAGACAA
GAAGAGAGCTACCGAAATGCTCATGAGAAAAATGGATTGTACACAGTTATTAGTCCCACCAGCTCCAACG
GAAGAAGATGTTATGAAGCTCGTAAGCGTCGTTACCCAATTGCTTACTTTAGTTCCACCAGATCGTCAAG
CTGCTTTAATAGGTGATTTATTCATCCCGGAATCTCTAAAGGATATATTCAATAGTTTCAATGAACTGGC
GGCAGAGAATCGTTTACAGCAAAAAAAGAGTGAGTTGGAAGGAAGGACTGAAGTGAACCATGCTAATACA
AATGAAGAAGTTCCCTCCAGGCGAACAAGAAGTAGAGACACAAATGCAAGAGGAGCATATAAATTACAAA
ACACCATCACTGAGGGCCCTAAAGCGGTTCCCACGAAAAAAAGGAGAGTAGCAACGAGGGTAAGGGGCAG
AAAATCACGTAATACTTCTAGGGTATGATCCAATATCAAAGGAAATGATAGCATTGAAGGATGAGACTAA
TCCAATTGAGGAGTGGCAGCATATAGAACAGCTAAAGGGTAGTGCTGAAGGAAGCATACGATACCCCGCA
TGGAATGGGATAATATCACAGGAGGTACTAGACTACCTTTCATCCTACATAAATAGACGCATATAAGTAC
GCATTTAAGCATAAACACGCACTATGCCGTTCTTCTCATGTATATATATATACAGGCAACACGCAGATAT
AGGTGCGACGTGAACAGTGAGCTGTATGTGCGCAGCTCGCGTTGCATTTTCGGAAGCGCTCGTTTTCGGA
AACGCTTTGAAGTTCCTATTCCGAAGTTCCTATTCTCTAGAAAGTATAGGAACTTCAGAGCGCTTTTGAA
AACCAAAAGCGCTCTGAAGACGCACTTTCAAAAAACCAAAAACGCACCGGACTGTAACGAGCTACTAAAA
TATTGCGAATACCGCTTCCACAAACATTGCTCAAAAGTATCTCTTTGCTATATATCTCTGTGCTATATCC
CTATATAACCTACCCATCCACCTTTCGCTCCTTGAACTTGCATCTAAACTCGACCTCTACATTTTTTATG
TTTATCTCTAGTATTACTCTTTAGACAAAAAAATTGTAGTAAGAACTATTCATAGAGTGAATCGAAAACA
ATACGAAAATGTAAACATTTCCTATACGTAGAGAAATTGTAAGCGTTAATATTTTGTTAAAATTCGCGTT
AAATTTTTGTTAAATCAGCTCATTTTTTAACCAATAGGCCGAAATCGGCAAAATCCCTTATAAATCAAAA
GAATAGACCGAGATAGGGT
[37 nt withheld, positions 11150-11186]
AAAGAACGTGGACTCCAACGTCAAAGG
[49 nt withheld, positions 11214-11262]
T
[91 nt withheld, positions 11264-11354]
G
[124 nt withheld, positions 11356-11479]
GGGGATCGATCCACTAGTCCACGGATTAGAAGCCGCCGAGCGGGTGACAGCCCTCCGAAGGAAGACTCTC
CTCCGTGCGTCCTCGTCTTCACCGGTCGCGTTCCTGAAACGCAGATGTGCCTCGCGCCGCACTGCTCCGA
ACAATAAAGATTCTACAATACTAGCTTTTATGGTTATGAAGAGGAAAAATTGGCAGTAACCTGGCCCCAC
AAACCTTCAAATGAACGAATCAAATTAACAACCATAGGATGATAATGCGATTAGTTTTTTAGCCTTATTT
